Addgene plasmid #227135: pGL4_CRE-CMVmin-BC0504-luc2
Purpose: Barcoded assay, cAMP/Ca2+ sensor; barcode BC0504
Depositing lab: Michael Wehr. Publication: Polypharmacological profiling across protein target families and cellular pathways using the multiplexed cell-based assay platform safetyProfiler reveals efficacy, potency and side effects of drugs. Popovic L, Brankatschk B, Palladino G, Rossner MJ, Wehr MC. Biomed Pharmacother. 2024 Nov;180:117523. doi: 10.1016/j.biopha.2024.117523. Epub 2024 Oct 14. PubMed 39405910.
Backbone
  Vector backbone: pGL4
  Vector type: Mammalian Expression
Growth in bacteria
  Bacterial resistance: Ampicillin, 100 μg/mL
  Growth temperature: 37°C
  Growth strain: DH5alpha
  Copy number: High Copy
Gene/Insert
  Gene/Insert name: 6x clustered CRE element linked to CMV minimal promoter driving barcode 0504 and a luciferase reporter gene
  Species: Synthetic
  Cloning method: Gateway Cloning
Terms and licenses: Academic/Nonprofit Terms; Industry Terms: Not Available to Industry
How to cite: pGL4_CRE-CMVmin-BC0504-luc2 was a gift from Michael Wehr (Addgene plasmid # 227135 ; http://n2t.net/addgene:227135 ; RRID:Addgene_227135)
