[The description below was written by a language model from this plasmid's Addgene catalogue record and pLannotate feature annotations shown in this document.]
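Description:
pGL4_CRE-CMVmin-BC0504-luc2 is a 6,669 bp mammalian reporter plasmid built on the pGL4 luciferase backbone and assembled by Gateway cloning. It is propagated in E. coli from a high-copy ColE1/pUC-type origin under ampicillin selection (AmpR). It also carries an SV40 enhancer/early promoter driving a hygromycin B phosphotransferase gene with a synthetic poly(A) signal, which would allow selection of stably transfected mammalian cells.

The synthetic insert is a pathway sensor in which six clustered cAMP response elements (CRE) sit upstream of a minimal CMV promoter. This promoter has little basal activity, so transcription depends on activation of the CRE elements by cAMP/Ca2+ signalling. The modular layout is visible in the annotation: attB1 and attB4 flank the sensor region, attB4 and attB3 flank the minimal CMV promoter, and attB3 and attB2 flank a short segment bordered by T3 and T7 promoter sequences, which is most likely where barcode BC0504 lies, although the barcode is not annotated as a feature. Downstream is the firefly luc2 coding sequence, fused according to the feature table to the hCL1 and hPEST degradation sequences. These destabilise the enzyme so that the signal follows changes in promoter activity more closely. An SV40 poly(A) signal terminates the transcript. A synthetic poly(A) signal and a transcriptional pause site upstream of the cassette limit read-through from the backbone.

Each transcript carries the unique barcode along with luciferase, so pathway activity can be read by luminescence or by barcode quantification. This lets the construct be pooled with other barcoded sensors in multiplexed cell-based assays for profiling drug effects across targets and pathways.
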