Features (pLannotate 1.2.2; 23 found; start..end, strand, type, name):
     47..71      +  protein_bind   attB1: mutant version of attB; recombination site for the Gateway® BP reaction BP Clonase™
    171..193     +  promoter       CMV promoter (fragment): human cytomegalovirus (CMV) immediate early promoter
    279..301     +  promoter       CMV promoter (fragment): human cytomegalovirus (CMV) immediate early promoter
    334..354     -  protein_bind   attB4: mutant version of attB; core recombination site for the Gateway® BP reaction BP Clonase™
    370..407     +  promoter       minimal CMV promoter: human cytomegalovirus (CMV) immediate early promoter
    490..510     +  protein_bind   attB3: mutant version of attB; core recombination site for the Gateway® BP reaction BP Clonase™
    537..555     +  promoter       T3 promoter: promoter for bacteriophage T3 RNA polymerase
    619..637     -  promoter       T7 promoter: promoter for bacteriophage T7 RNA polymerase
    664..684     -  protein_bind   attB2: mutant version of attB; core recombination site for the Gateway® BP reaction BP Clonase™
    749..2401    +  CDS            luciferase: firefly luciferase synthetic luc2 version of the luciferase gene
   2405..2452    +  CDS            hCL1: non-ORF yeast peptide conferring ubiquitin-dependent degradation human codon-optimized
   2459..2575    +  CDS            hPEST: PEST degradation sequence from mouse ornithine decarboxylase human codon-optimized
   2624..2745    -  polyA_signal   SV40 poly(A) signal: SV40 polyadenylation signal
   2771..2902    -  CDS            LT_SV40 (fragment): Experimental evidence at protein level: Swiss-Prot protein existence level 1. Isoform 17kT antigen targets host RBL2 for degradation and promotes cell proliferation. Transactivates host cyclin A promoter through its J domain. From Simian virus 40 (SV40).
   2939..3296    +  promoter       SV40 promoter: SV40 enhancer and early promoter
   3327..4364    +  CDS            HygR: hygromycin B phosphotransferase confers resistance to hygromycin
   4388..4436    +  polyA_signal   poly(A) signal: synthetic polyadenylation signal
   4452..4583    +  CDS            TcR (fragment): tetracycline efflux protein; tet; confers resistance to tetracycline
   4763..5351    -  rep_origin     ori: high-copy-number ColE1/pMB1/pBR322/pUC origin of replication
   5551..6411    -  CDS            AmpR: β-lactamase confers resistance to ampicillin, carbenicillin, and related antibiotics
   6412..6453    -  promoter       AmpR promoter (fragment): bla
   6516..6564    +  polyA_signal   poly(A) signal: synthetic polyadenylation signal
   6578..6669    +  misc_feature   pause site: RNA polymerase II transcriptional pause signal from the human α2 globin gene
>Addgene plasmid #227135 | pGL4_CRE-CMVmin-BC0504-luc2 | addgene full sequence | sequence record 452322 | Addgene NGS Result
GGCCTAACTGGCCGGTACCTGAGCTCGCTAGCCTCGAGGATATCAAACAAGTTTGTACAAAAAAGCAGGC
TCCCTAACTGGCCGGTACCGAGCTCTTACGCGTGCTAGCGCACCAGACAGTGACGTCAGCTGCCAGATCC
CATGGCCGTCATACTGTGACGTCTTTCAGACACCCCATTGACGTCAATGGGAGAACAGATCTGCCGCCCC
GACTAGCGCACCAGACAGTGACGTCAGCTGCCAGATCCCATGGCCGTCATACTGTGACGTCTTTCAGACA
CCCCATTGACGTCAATGGGAGAACAGATCTGCCGCCCCGACTAGCGGGGGGCTCAACTTTTCTATACAAA
GTTGCGGTACCCGGGTCGAGTAGGCGTGTACGGTGGGAGGCCTATATAAGCAGAGCTCGTTTAGTGAACC
GTCAGATCGCCTGGAGACGCCATCCACGCTGTTTTGACCTCCATAGAAGACACCGGGACCGATCCAGCCC
AACTTTGTATAATAAAGTTGAGCTAGTTGCTAAGTCTGCCGAGTAGAATTAACCCTCACTAAAGGGTAGG
TGACACTATATCAACATTCTACTTTCTTTAGTGCGAGACTTTTCTAATCATCTATACTCCTATAGTGAGT
CGTATTAGTAGACGCGAGTCAATGCATGTACGACAGCTTTCTTGTACAAAGTGGTTCGATATCAAGATCT
GGCCTCGGCGGCCAAGCTTGGCAATCCGGTACTGTTGGTAAAGCCACCATGGAAGATGCCAAAAACATTA
AGAAGGGCCCAGCGCCATTCTACCCACTCGAAGACGGGACCGCCGGCGAGCAGCTGCACAAAGCCATGAA
GCGCTACGCCCTGGTGCCCGGCACCATCGCCTTTACCGACGCACATATCGAGGTGGACATTACCTACGCC
GAGTACTTCGAGATGAGCGTTCGGCTGGCAGAAGCTATGAAGCGCTATGGGCTGAATACAAACCATCGGA
TCGTGGTGTGCAGCGAGAATAGCTTGCAGTTCTTCATGCCCGTGTTGGGTGCCCTGTTCATCGGTGTGGC
TGTGGCCCCAGCTAACGACATCTACAACGAGCGCGAGCTGCTGAACAGCATGGGCATCAGCCAGCCCACC
GTCGTATTCGTGAGCAAGAAAGGGCTGCAAAAGATCCTCAACGTGCAAAAGAAGCTACCGATCATACAAA
AGATCATCATCATGGATAGCAAGACCGACTACCAGGGCTTCCAAAGCATGTACACCTTCGTGACTTCCCA
TTTGCCACCCGGCTTCAACGAGTACGACTTCGTGCCCGAGAGCTTCGACCGGGACAAAACCATCGCCCTG
ATCATGAACAGTAGTGGCAGTACCGGATTGCCCAAGGGCGTAGCCCTACCGCACCGCACCGCTTGTGTCC
GATTCAGTCATGCCCGCGACCCCATCTTCGGCAACCAGATCATCCCCGACACCGCTATCCTCAGCGTGGT
GCCATTTCACCACGGCTTCGGCATGTTCACCACGCTGGGCTACTTGATCTGCGGCTTTCGGGTCGTGCTC
ATGTACCGCTTCGAGGAGGAGCTATTCTTGCGCAGCTTGCAAGACTATAAGATTCAATCTGCCCTGCTGG
TGCCCACACTATTTAGCTTCTTCGCTAAGAGCACTCTCATCGACAAGTACGACCTAAGCAACTTGCACGA
GATCGCCAGCGGCGGGGCGCCGCTCAGCAAGGAGGTAGGTGAGGCCGTGGCCAAACGCTTCCACCTACCA
GGCATCCGCCAGGGCTACGGCCTGACAGAAACAACCAGCGCCATTCTGATCACCCCCGAAGGGGACGACA
AGCCTGGCGCAGTAGGCAAGGTGGTGCCCTTCTTCGAGGCTAAGGTGGTGGACTTGGACACCGGTAAGAC
ACTGGGTGTGAACCAGCGCGGCGAGCTGTGCGTCCGTGGCCCCATGATCATGAGCGGCTACGTTAACAAC
CCCGAGGCTACAAACGCTCTCATCGACAAGGACGGCTGGCTGCACAGCGGCGACATCGCCTACTGGGACG
AGGACGAGCACTTCTTCATCGTGGACCGGCTGAAGAGCCTGATCAAATACAAGGGCTACCAGGTAGCCCC
AGCCGAACTGGAGAGCATCCTGCTGCAACACCCCAACATCTTCGACGCCGGGGTCGCCGGCCTGCCCGAC
GACGATGCCGGCGAGCTGCCCGCCGCAGTCGTCGTGCTGGAACACGGTAAAACCATGACCGAGAAGGAGA
TCGTGGACTATGTGGCCAGCCAGGTTACAACCGCCAAGAAGCTGCGCGGTGGTGTTGTGTTCGTGGACGA
GGTGCCTAAAGGACTGACCGGCAAGTTGGACGCCCGCAAGATCCGCGAGATTCTCATTAAGGCCAAGAAG
GGCGGCAAGATCGCCGTGTAATCTGCTTGCAAGAACTGGTTCAGTAGCTTAAGCCACTTTGTGATCCACC
TTAACAGCCACGGCTTCCCTCCCGAGGTGGAGGAGCAGGCCGCCGGCACCCTGCCCATGAGCTGCGCCCA
GGAGAGCGGCATGGATAGACACCCTGCTGCTTGCGCCAGCGCCAGGATCAACGTCTAACTGCAGTCTAGA
GTCGGGGCGGCCGGCCGCTTCGAGCAGACATGATAAGATACATTGATGAGTTTGGACAAACCACAACTAG
AATGCAGTGAAAAAAATGCTTTATTTGTGAAATTTGTGATGCTATTGCTTTATTTGTAACCATTATAAGC
TGCAATAAACAAGTTAACAACAACAATTGCATTCATTTTATGTTTCAGGTTCAGGGGGAGGTGTGGGAGG
TTTTTTAAAGCAAGTAAAACCTCTACAAATGTGGTAAAATCGATAAGGATCCGTTTGCGTATTGGGCGCT
CTTCCGCTGATCTGCGCAGCACCATGGCCTGAAATAACCTCTGAAAGAGGAACTTGGTTAGCTACCTTCT
GAGGCGGAAAGAACCAGCTGTGGAATGTGTGTCAGTTAGGGTGTGGAAAGTCCCCAGGCTCCCCAGCAGG
CAGAAGTATGCAAAGCATGCATCTCAATTAGTCAGCAACCAGGTGTGGAAAGTCCCCAGGCTCCCCAGCA
GGCAGAAGTATGCAAAGCATGCATCTCAATTAGTCAGCAACCATAGTCCCGCCCCTAACTCCGCCCATCC
CGCCCCTAACTCCGCCCAGTTCCGCCCATTCTCCGCCCCATGGCTGACTAATTTTTTTTATTTATGCAGA
GGCCGAGGCCGCCTCTGCCTCTGAGCTATTCCAGAAGTAGTGAGGAGGCTTTTTTGGAGGCCTAGGCTTT
TGCAAAAAGCTCGATTCTTCTGACACTAGCGCCACCATGAAGAAGCCCGAACTCACCGCTACCAGCGTTG
AAAAATTTCTCATCGAGAAGTTCGACAGTGTGAGCGACCTGATGCAGTTGTCGGAGGGCGAAGAGAGCCG
AGCCTTCAGCTTCGATGTCGGCGGACGCGGCTATGTACTGCGGGTGAATAGCTGCGCTGATGGCTTCTAC
AAAGACCGCTACGTGTACCGCCACTTCGCCAGCGCTGCACTACCCATCCCCGAAGTGTTGGACATCGGCG
AGTTCAGCGAGAGCCTGACATACTGCATCAGTAGACGCGCCCAAGGCGTTACTCTCCAAGACCTCCCCGA
AACAGAGCTGCCTGCTGTGTTACAGCCTGTCGCCGAAGCTATGGATGCTATTGCCGCCGCCGACCTCAGT
CAAACCAGCGGCTTCGGCCCATTCGGGCCCCAAGGCATCGGCCAGTACACAACCTGGCGGGATTTCATTT
GCGCCATTGCTGATCCCCATGTCTACCACTGGCAGACCGTGATGGACGACACCGTGTCCGCCAGCGTAGC
TCAAGCCCTGGACGAACTGATGCTGTGGGCCGAAGACTGTCCCGAGGTGCGCCACCTCGTCCATGCCGAC
TTCGGCAGCAACAACGTCCTGACCGACAACGGCCGCATCACCGCCGTAATCGACTGGTCCGAAGCTATGT
TCGGGGACAGTCAGTACGAGGTGGCCAACATCTTCTTCTGGCGGCCCTGGCTGGCTTGCATGGAGCAGCA
GACTCGCTACTTCGAGCGCCGGCATCCCGAGCTGGCCGGCAGCCCTCGTCTGCGAGCCTACATGCTGCGC
ATCGGCCTGGATCAGCTCTACCAGAGCCTCGTGGACGGCAACTTCGACGATGCTGCCTGGGCTCAAGGCC
GCTGCGATGCCATCGTCCGCAGCGGGGCCGGCACCGTCGGTCGCACACAAATCGCTCGCCGGAGCGCAGC
CGTATGGACCGACGGCTGCGTCGAGGTGCTGGCCGACAGCGGCAACCGCCGGCCCAGTACACGACCGCGC
GCTAAGGAGGTAGGTCGAGTTTAAACTCTAGAACCGGTCATGGCCGCAATAAAATATCTTTATTTTCATT
ACATCTGTGTGTTGGTTTTTTGTGTGTTCGAACTAGATGCTGTCGACCGATGCCCTTGAGAGCCTTCAAC
CCAGTCAGCTCCTTCCGGTGGGCGCGGGGCATGACTATCGTCGCCGCACTTATGACTGTCTTCTTTATCA
TGCAACTCGTAGGACAGGTGCCGGCAGCGCTCTTCCGCTTCCTCGCTCACTGACTCGCTGCGCTCGGTCG
TTCGGCTGCGGCGAGCGGTATCAGCTCACTCAAAGGCGGTAATACGGTTATCCACAGAATCAGGGGATAA
CGCAGGAAAGAACATGTGAGCAAAAGGCCAGCAAAAGGCCAGGAACCGTAAAAAGGCCGCGTTGCTGGCG
TTTTTCCATAGGCTCCGCCCCCCTGACGAGCATCACAAAAATCGACGCTCAAGTCAGAGGTGGCGAAACC
CGACAGGACTATAAAGATACCAGGCGTTTCCCCCTGGAAGCTCCCTCGTGCGCTCTCCTGTTCCGACCCT
GCCGCTTACCGGATACCTGTCCGCCTTTCTCCCTTCGGGAAGCGTGGCGCTTTCTCATAGCTCACGCTGT
AGGTATCTCAGTTCGGTGTAGGTCGTTCGCTCCAAGCTGGGCTGTGTGCACGAACCCCCCGTTCAGCCCG
ACCGCTGCGCCTTATCCGGTAACTATCGTCTTGAGTCCAACCCGGTAAGACACGACTTATCGCCACTGGC
AGCAGCCACTGGTAACAGGATTAGCAGAGCGAGGTATGTAGGCGGTGCTACAGAGTTCTTGAAGTGGTGG
CCTAACTACGGCTACACTAGAAGAACAGTATTTGGTATCTGCGCTCTGCTGAAGCCAGTTACCTTCGGAA
AAAGAGTTGGTAGCTCTTGATCCGGCAAACAAACCACCGCTGGTAGCGGTGGTTTTTTTGTTTGCAAGCA
GCAGATTACGCGCAGAAAAAAAGGATCTCAAGAAGATCCTTTGATCTTTTCTACGGGGTCTGACGCTCAG
TGGAACGAAAACTCACGTTAAGGGATTTTGGTCATGAGATTATCAAAAAGGATCTTCACCTAGATCCTTT
TAAATTAAAAATGAAGTTTTAAATCAATCTAAAGTATATATGAGTAAACTTGGTCTGACAGCGGCCGCAA
ATGCTAAACCACTGCAGTGGTTACCAGTGCTTGATCAGTGAGGCACCGATCTCAGCGATCTGCCTATTTC
GTTCGTCCATAGTGGCCTGACTCCCCGTCGTGTAGATCACTACGATTCGTGAGGGCTTACCATCAGGCCC
CAGCGCAGCAATGATGCCGCGAGAGCCGCGTTCACCGGCCCCCGATTTGTCAGCAATGAACCAGCCAGCA
GGGAGGGCCGAGCGAAGAAGTGGTCCTGCTACTTTGTCCGCCTCCATCCAGTCTATGAGCTGCTGTCGTG
ATGCTAGAGTAAGAAGTTCGCCAGTGAGTAGTTTCCGAAGAGTTGTGGCCATTGCTACTGGCATCGTGGT
ATCACGCTCGTCGTTCGGTATGGCTTCGTTCAACTCTGGTTCCCAGCGGTCAAGCCGGGTCACATGATCA
CCCATATTATGAAGAAATGCAGTCAGCTCCTTAGGGCCTCCGATCGTTGTCAGAAGTAAGTTGGCCGCGG
TGTTGTCGCTCATGGTAATGGCAGCACTACACAATTCTCTTACCGTCATGCCATCCGTAAGATGCTTTTC
CGTGACCGGCGAGTACTCAACCAAGTCGTTTTGTGAGTAGTGTATACGGCGACCAAGCTGCTCTTGCCCG
GCGTCTATACGGGACAACACCGCGCCACATAGCAGTACTTTGAAAGTGCTCATCATCGGGAATCGTTCTT
CGGGGCGGAAAGACTCAAGGATCTTGCCGCTATTGAGATCCAGTTCGATATAGCCCACTCTTGCACCCAG
TTGATCTTCAGCATCTTTTACTTTCACCAGCGTTTCGGGGTGTGCAAAAACAGGCAAGCAAAATGCCGCA
AAGAAGGGAATGAGTGCGACACGAAAATGTTGGATGCTCATACTCGTCCTTTTTCAATATTATTGAAGCA
TTTATCAGGGTTACTAGTACGTCTCTCAAGGATAAGTAAGTAATATTAAGGTACGGGAGGTATTGGACAG
GCCGCAATAAAATATCTTTATTTTCATTACATCTGTGTGTTGGTTTTTTGTGTGAATCGATAGTACTAAC
ATACGCTCTCCATCAAAACAAAACGAAACAAAACAAACTAGCAAAATAGGCTGTCCCCAGTGCAAGTGCA
GGTGCCAGAACATTTCTCT
